>Addgene plasmid #209944 | pA-CBh.TP-CNOT6-V5H6.MCh.Puro | addgene full sequence | sequence record 418715 | Addgene NGS Result
CAACTTTGTATAGAAAAGTTGCGTTACATAACTTACGGTAAATGGCCCGCCTGGCTGACCGCCCAACGAC
CCCCGCCCATTGACGTCAATAGTAACGCCAATAGGGACTTTCCATTGACGTCAATGGGTGGAGTATTTAC
GGTAAACTGCCCACTTGGCAGTACATCAAGTGTATCATATGCCAAGTACGCCCCCTATTGACGTCAATGA
CGGTAAATGGCCCGCCTGGCATTGTGCCCAGTACATGACCTTATGGGACTTTCCTACTTGGCAGTACATC
TACGTATTAGTCATCGCTATTACCATGGTCGAGGTGAGCCCCACGTTCTGCTTCACTCTCCCCATCTCCC
CCCCCTCCCCACCCCCAATTTTGTATTTATTTATTTTTTAATTATTTTGTGCAGCGATGGGGGCGGGGGG
GGGGGGGGGGCGCGCGCCAGGCGGGGCGGGGCGGGGCGAGGGGCGGGGCGGGGCGAGGCGGAGAGGTGCG
GCGGCAGCCAATCAGAGCGGCGCGCTCCGAAAGTTTCCTTTTATGGCGAGGCGGCGGCGGCGGCGGCCCT
ATAAAAAGCGAAGCGCGCGGCGGGCGGGAGTCGCTGCGCGCTGCCTTCGCCCCGTGCCCCGCTCCGCCGC
CGCCTCGCGCCGCCCGCCCCGGCTCTGACTGACCGCGTTACTCCCACAGGTGAGCGGGCGGGACGGCCCT
TCTCCTCCGGGCTGTAATTAGCTGAGCAAGAGGTAAGGGTTTAAGGGATGGTTGGTTGGTGGGGTATTAA
TGTTTAATTACCTGGAGCACCTGCCTGAAATCACTTTTTTTCAGGTTGGCAAGTTTGTACAAAAAAGCAG
GCTGCCACCATGGCTTCTAACTTTACTCAGTTCGTTCTCGTCGACAATGGCGGAACTGGCGACGTGACTG
TCGCCCCAAGCAACTTCGCTAACGGGGTCGCTGAATGGATCAGCTCTAACTCGCGTTCACAGGCTTACAA
AGTAACCTGTAGCGTTCGTCAGAGCTCTGCGCAGAATCGCAAATACACCATCAAAGTCGAGGTGCCTAAA
GTGGCAACCCAGACTGTTGGTGGTGTAGAGCTTCCTGTAGCCGCATGGCGTTCGTACTTAAATATGGAAC
TAACCATTCCAATTTTCGCTACGAATTCCGACTGCGAGCTTATTGTTAAGGCAATGCAAGGTCTCCTAAA
AGATGGAAACCCGATTCCCTCGGCCATCGCAGCAAACTCCGGCATCTACGGCGGCGCTAGCAGCATGCCT
AAAGAGAAGTATGAGCCTCCTGACCCACGAAGGATGTATACGATAATGAGTTCTGAAGAAGCAGCTAATG
GCAAAAAATCCCACTGGGCCGAATTGGAAATTAGCGGCAAAGTCAGGAGTCTCTCTGCTTCACTGTGGAG
CCTCACTCACCTGACAGCGCTCCATCTCAGTGACAATTCCCTGAGCAGGATTCCCTCAGACATCGCAAAA
CTTCATAACCTTGTTTACCTTGATCTTAGTTCAAATAAGATCCGATCCCTTCCTGCGGAACTCGGTAACA
TGGTAAGCCTGCGCGAGTTGCACCTTAATAACAACTTGCTCCGAGTTCTCCCTTTTGAGCTGGGGAAGCT
TTTCCAACTTCAAACCCTCGGTCTCAAAGGCAATCCGTTGACCCAGGACATCTTGAATCTGTACCAAGAG
CCCGATGGTACACGGCGGCTTCTCAATTATCTCCTGGACAATCTTTCCGGGACGGCAAAGAGGATTACCA
CCGAGCAGCCTCCACCTCGCTCCTGGATCATGTTGCAAGAGCCGGACCGAACCCGACCTACAGCTCTGTT
CAGTGTCATGTGCTACAATGTTCTTTGTGATAAATACGCTACCAGACAACTTTACGGTTATTGCCCGAGT
TGGGCACTCAATTGGGACTACCGCAAAAAGGCGATTATCCAGGAGATCTTGTCATGTAATGCCGATATTG
TGTCACTGCAGGAGGTGGAGACAGAACAATACTACTCTTTTTTTTTGGTCGAACTGAAAGAGAGGGGATA
TAATGGGTTCTTCAGCCCGAAGAGTCGGGCCAGGACCATGAGCGAACAAGAGCGAAAGCATGTAGATGGT
TGCGCGATCTTCTTCAAAACTGAAAAATTCACATTGGTACAAAAGCACACGGTAGAATTTAATCAGTTGG
CGATGGCCAATTCTGAGGGCTCAGAAGCAATGCTTAACAGAGTTATGACCAAAGACAATATAGGAGTTGC
AGTTCTCTTGGAGCTTAGGAAGGAGAGTATCGAGATGCCCAGCGGCAAACCACACCTCGGCACCGAGAAA
CAGCTGATCCTCGTTGCCAATGCGCACATGCACTGGGACCCTGAATATTCAGACGTCAAACTGGTACAAA
CTATGATGTTTCTGTCCGAAGTTAAAAACATTATTGACAAAGCGTCAAGAAATCTCAAAAGCAGTGTGCT
TGGCGAATTTGGGACGATACCCTTGGTCCTGTGTGCTGATCTCAATTCTCTCCCCGATTCAGGTGTAGTT
GAGTATTTGTCCACGGGTGGTGTAGAAACGAATCATAAGGATTTCAAAGAACTGCGCTACAACGAGTCTC
TTACGAACTTTTCTTGCCACGGCAAGAACGGTACAACGAACGGAAGGATAACTCACGGTTTCAAATTGCA
ATCAGCCTACGAGTCTGGCTTGATGCCCTACACTAACTATACCTTCGATTTTAAAGGTATCATTGATTAC
ATTTTCTATAGTAAACCACAGCTGAATACATTGGGCATCTTGGGTCCACTGGATCACCACTGGCTCGTGG
AGAATAACATAAGCGGGTGCCCTCACCCCCTTATACCATCAGACCATTTCTCACTGTTTGCCCAGCTTGA
GCTGTTGCTGCCATTCCTGCCTCAAGTGAACGGGATACATCTTCCCGGACGAAGAAGGGATCCGGGCCCG
CGGTTCGAAGGTAAGCCTATCCCTAACCCTCTCCTCGGTCTCGATTCTACGCGTACCGGTCATCATCACC
ATCACCATTGAACCCAGCTTTCTTGTACAAAGTGGTGATGGCCGGCCGCTTCGAGCAGACATGATAAGAT
ACATTGATGAGTTTGGACAAACCACAACTAGAATGCAGTGAAAAAAATGCTTTATTTGTGAAATTTGTGA
TGCTATTGCTTTATTTGTAACCATTATAAGCTGCAATAAACAAGTTAACAACAACAATTGCATTCATTTT
ATGTTTCAGGTTCAGGGGGAGGTGTGGGAGGTTTTTTAAAGCAAGTAAAACCTCTACAAATGTGGTACGC
GTTGACATTGATTATTGACTAGTTATTAATAGTAATCAATTACGGGGTCATTAGTTCATAGCCCATATAT
GGAGTTCCGCGTTACATAACTTACGGTAAATGGCCCGCCTGGCTGACCGCCCAACGACCCCCGCCCATTG
ACGTCAATAATGACGTATGTTCCCATAGTAACGCCAATAGGGACTTTCCATTGACGTCAATGGGTGGAGT
ATTTACGGTAAACTGCCCACTTGGCAGTACATCAAGTGTATCATATGCCAAGTACGCCCCCTATTGACGT
CAATGACGGTAAATGGCCCGCCTGGCATTATGCCCAGTACATGACCTTATGGGACTTTCCTACTTGGCAG
TACATCTACGTATTAGTCATCGCTATTACCATGGTGATGCGGTTTTGGCAGTACATCAATGGGCGTGGAT
AGCGGTTTGACTCACGGGGATTTCCAAGTCTCCACCCCATTGACGTCAATGGGAGTTTGTTTTGGCACCA
AAATCAACGGGACTTTCCAAAATGTCGTAACAACTCCGCCCCATTGACGCAAATGGGCGGTAGGCGTGTA
CGGTGGGAGGTCTATATAAGCAGAGCTCTCTGGCTAACTAGAGAACCCACTGCGCCACCATGGTGAGCAA
GGGCGAGGAGGATAACATGGCCATCATCAAGGAGTTCATGCGCTTCAAGGTGCACATGGAGGGCTCCGTG
AACGGCCACGAGTTCGAGATCGAGGGCGAGGGCGAGGGCCGCCCCTACGAGGGCACCCAGACCGCCAAGC
TGAAGGTGACCAAGGGTGGCCCCCTGCCCTTCGCCTGGGACATCCTGTCCCCTCAGTTCATGTACGGCTC
CAAGGCCTACGTGAAGCACCCCGCCGACATCCCCGACTACTTGAAGCTGTCCTTCCCCGAGGGCTTCAAG
TGGGAGCGCGTGATGAACTTCGAGGACGGCGGCGTGGTGACCGTGACCCAGGACTCCTCCCTGCAGGACG
GCGAGTTCATCTACAAGGTGAAGCTGCGCGGCACCAACTTCCCCTCCGACGGCCCCGTAATGCAGAAGAA
GACCATGGGCTGGGAGGCCTCCTCCGAGCGGATGTACCCCGAGGACGGCGCCCTGAAGGGCGAGATCAAG
CAGAGGCTGAAGCTGAAGGACGGCGGCCACTACGACGCTGAGGTCAAGACCACCTACAAGGCCAAGAAGC
CCGTGCAGCTGCCCGGCGCCTACAACGTCAACATCAAGTTGGACATCACCTCCCACAACGAGGACTACAC
CATCGTGGAACAGTACGAACGCGCCGAGGGCCGCCACTCCACCGGCGGCATGGACGAGCTGTACAAGATG
ACCGAGTACAAGCCCACGGTGCGCCTCGCCACCCGCGACGACGTCCCCAGGGCCGTACGCACCCTCGCCG
CCGCGTTCGCCGACTACCCCGCCACGCGCCACACCGTCGATCCGGACCGCCACATCGAGCGGGTCACCGA
GCTGCAAGAACTCTTCCTCACGCGCGTCGGGCTCGACATCGGCAAGGTGTGGGTCGCGGACGACGGCGCC
GCGGTGGCGGTCTGGACCACGCCGGAGAGCGTCGAAGCGGGGGCGGTGTTCGCCGAGATCGGCCCGCGCA
TGGCCGAGTTGAGCGGTTCCCGGCTGGCCGCGCAGCAACAGATGGAAGGCCTCCTGGCGCCGCACCGGCC
CAAGGAGCCCGCGTGGTTCCTGGCCACCGTCGGCGTCTCGCCCGACCACCAGGGCAAGGGTCTGGGCAGC
GCCGTCGTGCTCCCCGGAGTGGAGGCGGCCGAGCGCGCCGGGGTGCCCGCCTTCCTGGAGACCTCCGCGC
CCCGCAACCTCCCCTTCTACGAGCGGCTCGGCTTCACCGTCACCGCCGACGTCGAGGTGCCCGAAGGACC
GCGCACCTGGTGCATGACCCGCAAGCCCGGTGCCTGACTCGAGTCTAGAGGGCCCGTTTAAACCCGCTGA
TCAGCCTCGACTGTGCCTTCTAGTTGCCAGCCATCTGTTGTTTGCCCCTCCCCCGTGCCTTCCTTGACCC
TGGAAGGTGCCACTCCCACTGTCCTTTCCTAATAAAATGAGGAAATTGCATCGCATTGTCTGAGTAGGTG
TCATTCTATTCTGGGGGGTGGGGTGGGGCAGGACAGCAAGGGGGAGGATTGGGAAGACAATAGCAGGCAT
GCTGGGGATGCGGTGGGCTCTATGGGCGGCCGCGGCGCTCTTCCGCTTCCTCGCTCACTGACTCGCTGCG
CTCGGTCGTTCGGCTGCGGCGAGCGGTATCAGCTCACTCAAAGGCGGTAATACGGTTATCCACAGAATCA
GGGGATAACGCAGGAAAGAACATGTGAGCAAAAGGCCAGCAAAAGGCCAGGAACCGTAAAAAGGCCGCGT
TGCTGGCGTTTTTCCATAGGCTCCGCCCCCCTGACGAGCATCACAAAAATCGACGCTCAAGTCAGAGGTG
GCGAAACCCGACAGGACTATAAAGATACCAGGCGTTTCCCCCTGGAAGCTCCCTCGTGCGCTCTCCTGTT
CCGACCCTGCCGCTTACCGGATACCTGTCCGCCTTTCTCTCTTCGGGAAGCGTGGCGCTTTCTCATAGCT
CACGCTGTAGGTATCTCAGTTCGGTGTAGGTCGTTCGCTCCAAGCTGGGCTGTGTGCACGAACCCCCCGT
TCAGCCCGACCGCTGCGCCTTATCCGGTAACTATCGTCTTGAGTCCAACCCGGTAAGACACGACTTATCG
CCACTGGCAGCAGCCACTGGTAACAGGATTAGCAGAGCGAGGTATGTAGGCGGTGCTACAGAGTTCTTGA
AGTGGTGGCCTAACTACGGCTACACTAGAAGAACAGTATTTGGTATCTGCGCTCTGCTGAAGCCAGTTAC
CTTCGGAAAAAGAGTTGGTAGCTCTTGATCCGGCAAACAAACCACCGCTGGTAGCGGTGGTTTTTTTGTT
TGCAAGCAGCAGATTACGCGCAGAAAAAAAGGATCTCAAGAAGATCCTTTGATCTTTTCTACGGGGTCTG
ACGCTCAGTGGAACGAAAACTCACGTTAAGGGATTTTGGTCATGAGATTATCAAAAAGGATCTTCACCTA
GATCCTTTTAAATTAAAAATGAAGTTTTAAATCAATCTAAAGTATATATGAGTAAACTTGGTCTGACAGT
TACCAATGCTTAATCAGTGAGGCACCTATCTCAGCGATCTGTCTATTTCGTTCATCCATAGTTGCCTGAC
TCCCCGTCGTGTAGATAACTACGATACGGGAGGGCTTACCATCTGGCCCCAGTGCTGCAATGATACCGCG
AGACCCACGCTCACCGGCTCCAGATTTATCAGCAATAAACCAGCCAGCCGGAAGGGCCGAGCGCAGAAGT
GGTCCTGCAACTTTATCCGCCTCCATCCAGTCTATTAATTGTTGCCGGGAAGCTAGAGTAAGTAGTTCGC
CAGTTAATAGTTTGCGCAACGTTGTTGCCATTGCTACAGGCATCGTGGTGTCACGCTCGTCGTTTGGTAT
GGCTTCATTCAGCTCCGGTTCCCAACGATCAAGGCGAGTTACATGATCCCCCATGTTGTGCAAAAAAGCG
GTTAGCTCCTTCGGTCCTCCGATCGTTGTCAGAAGTAAGTTGGCCGCAGTGTTATCACTCATGGTTATGG
CAGCACTGCATAATTCTCTTACTGTCATGCCATCCGTAAGATGCTTTTCTGTGACTGGTGAGTACTCAAC
CAAGTCATTCTGAGAATAGTGTATGCGGCGACCGAGTTGCTCTTGCCCGGCGTCAATACGGGATAATACC
GCGCCACATAGCAGAACTTTAAAAGTGCTCATCATTGGAAAACGTTCTTCGGGGCGAAAACTCTCAAGGA
TCTTACCGCTGTTGAGATCCAGTTCGATGTAACCCACTCGTGCACCCAACTGATCTTCAGCATCTTTTAC
TTTCACCAGCGTTTCTGGGTGAGCAAAAACAGGAAGGCAAAATGCCGCAAAAAAGGGAATAAGGGCGACA
CGGAAATGTTGAATACTCATACTCTTCCTTTTTCAATATTATTGAAGCATTTATCAGGGTTATTGTCTCA
TGAGCGGATACATATTTGAATGTATTTAGAAAAATAAACAAATAGGGGTTCCGCGCACATTTCCCCGAAA
AGTGCCACCTGACGTCTAAGAAACCATTATTATCATGACATTAACCTATAAAAATAGGCGTATCACGAGG
CCCTTTCGTCGGCGCGCCGCGGCCGC
Features (pLannotate 1.2.2; 19 found; start..end, strand, type, name):
      1..21      +  protein_bind   attB4: mutant version of attB; core recombination site for the Gateway® BP reaction BP Clonase™
     22..307     +  enhancer       CMV enhancer: human cytomegalovirus immediate early enhancer; contains an 18-bp deletion relative to the standard CMV enhancer
    309..586     +  promoter       chicken β-actin promoter: No description available
    587..814     +  intron         hybrid intron: hybrid between chicken β-actin (CBA) and minute virus of mice (MMV) introns (Gray et al., 2011)
    820..840     +  protein_bind   attB1: mutant version of attB; core recombination site for the Gateway® BP reaction BP Clonase™
    850..1239    +  CDS            CAPSD_BPMS2: Experimental evidence at protein level: Swiss-Prot protein existence level 1. Acts as a translational repressor of viral replicase synthesis late in infection. This latter function is the result of capsid protein interaction with an RNA hairpin which contains the replicase ribosome-binding site. From Escherichia phage MS2 (Bacteriophage MS2).
   1255..2925    +  CDS            CNOT6: CNOT6_HUMAN - Also known as CCR4, CCR4a, KIAA1194. Experimental evidence at protein level: Swiss-Prot protein existence level 1. Poly(A) nuclease with 3'-5' RNase activity. Catalytic component of the CCR4-NOT complex which is one of the major cellular mRNA deadenylases and is linked to various cellular processes including bulk mRNA degradation, miRNA-mediated repression, translational repression during translational initiation and general transcription regulation. Additional complex functions may be a consequence of its influence on mRNA expression. Involved in mRNA decay mediated by the major
   2950..2991    +  CDS            V5 tag: epitope tag from simian virus 5
   3022..3046    -  protein_bind   attB2: mutant version of attB; recombination site for the Gateway® BP reaction BP Clonase™
   3075..3196    -  polyA_signal   SV40 poly(A) signal: SV40 polyadenylation signal
   3219..3287    -  CDS            large T antigen (fragment): large T antigen from SV40 (simian virus 40)
   3294..3673    +  enhancer       CMV enhancer: human cytomegalovirus immediate early enhancer
   3674..3877    +  promoter       CMV promoter: human cytomegalovirus (CMV) immediate early promoter
   3910..4617    +  CDS            mCherry: mCherry is a basic (constitutively fluorescent) red fluorescent protein published in 2004, derived from Discosoma sp.. It is reported to be a very rapidly-maturing monomer with low acid sensitivity.
   4618..5217    +  CDS            PuroR: puromycin N-acetyltransferase; pac from Streptomyces alboniger; confers resistance to puromycin
   5261..5485    +  polyA_signal   bGH poly(A) signal: bovine growth hormone polyadenylation signal
   5681..6269    -  rep_origin     ori: high-copy-number ColE1/pMB1/pBR322/pUC origin of replication
   6440..7300    -  CDS            AmpR: β-lactamase; bla; confers resistance to ampicillin, carbenicillin, and related antibiotics
   7301..7405    -  promoter       AmpR promoter: bla
