[The description below was written by a language model from this plasmid's Addgene catalogue record and pLannotate feature annotations shown in this document.]
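Description:
pA-CBh.TP-CNOT6-V5H6.MCh.Puro is a 7.5 kb mammalian expression plasmid on the pA backbone, designed to produce an RNA-tetherable form of the human deadenylase CNOT6. It is propagated in E. coli through a ColE1/pUC-type origin with ampicillin selection from the bla gene and its native promoter. The feature annotation describes this origin as high-copy, whereas the catalogue entry lists the plasmid as low copy. Residual Gateway attB4, attB1 and attB2 sites flank the promoter and coding modules, consistent with assembly by multisite recombination cloning.

The main cassette is driven by the CBh promoter, annotated here as a CMV enhancer, chicken β-actin promoter and hybrid CBA/MVM intron. It expresses a fusion beginning with the "TP" module, which is the bacteriophage MS2 coat protein, followed by the 1,671 bp human CNOT6 open reading frame and a C-terminal V5 epitope with a hexahistidine tag (only the V5 portion is annotated in the feature table). An SV40 polyadenylation signal lies downstream of the cassette. MS2 coat protein binds a specific RNA hairpin, so the fusion can recruit CNOT6, a catalytic poly(A) nuclease subunit of the CCR4-NOT complex, to transcripts that carry MS2 hairpins. The V5 and His tags allow detection or purification.

A second, independent cassette uses the CMV enhancer/promoter to express mCherry joined directly to puromycin N-acetyltransferase, ending in a bGH polyadenylation signal. This gives red fluorescence for monitoring transfection and puromycin resistance for selecting transfected cells. The associated study concerns functional proximity across an mRNA, which fits use of the plasmid in tethering assays that place an mRNA decay effector at defined sites on a reporter transcript.
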