Addgene plasmid #209944: pA-CBh.TP-CNOT6-V5H6.MCh.Puro
Purpose: In mammalian cells expresses TP fused to a CNOT6 with a V5H6 tag. Also expresses an mCherry fluorescent protein and puromycin resistance marker.
Depositing lab: Kevin Weeks. Depositing organization: University of North Carolina at Chapel Hill. Publication: Functional Proximity across an mRNA. Hatfield BM, Weidmann CA, McCutchin CA, Irving PS, Nelson IM, Felder S, Weeks KM. Biochemistry. 2025 Sep 16;64(18):3854-3865. doi: 10.1021/acs.biochem.5c00340. Epub 2025 Aug 12. PubMed 40792674.
Backbone
  Vector backbone: pA
  Total vector size (bp): 7516
  Vector type: Mammalian Expression
  Selectable markers: Puromycin
Growth in bacteria
  Bacterial resistance: Ampicillin, 100 μg/mL
  Growth temperature: 37°C
  Growth strain: DH5alpha
  Copy number: Low Copy
Gene/Insert 1
  Gene/Insert name: CCR4-NOT transcription complex subunit 6 (alt name: CNOT6)
  Species: H. sapiens (human)
  Insert size (bp): 1671
  Entrez Gene: CNOT6 (a.k.a. CCR4, Ccr4a)
  Promoter: CBh
  Tag / fusion protein: V5 epitope with H6 tag (C terminal on insert); TP (MS2 coat protein) (N terminal on insert)
  Cloning method: Unknown
  Sequencing primers: 5′ NA; 3′ NA
Gene/Insert 2
  Gene/Insert name: mCherry fluorescent protein fused to puromycin resistance marker
  Promoter: CMV
  Cloning method: Unknown
  Sequencing primers: 5′ NA; 3′ NA
Resource information
  A portion of this plasmid was derived from a plasmid made by: Vector builder and GeneWiz
Terms and licenses: Academic/Nonprofit Terms; Industry Terms: Not Available to Industry
How to cite: pA-CBh.TP-CNOT6-V5H6.MCh.Puro was a gift from Kevin Weeks (Addgene plasmid # 209944 ; http://n2t.net/addgene:209944 ; RRID:Addgene_209944)
